>Addgene plasmid #27197 | hnf1a_R (OZ522) | addgene partial sequence | sequence record 33600 | 27197 with OK.61 (5' GGGTAGTACGATGACGGAACCTGTC 3')
ACATTGTGCAAAGGCCCTGAGAAAAATCCAAGCTTTGGCGGCCGCTGACTACAAAGACGATGATGACAAA
TCTAGACCCGGGGAGCGCCCCTTCCAGTGTCGCATTTGCATGCGGAACTTTTCGAGGGGGGAGAGCCTTC
GCATCCATACCCGTACTCATACCGGTGAAAAACCGTTTCAGTGTCGGATCTGTATGCGAAATTTCTCCCA
GAGCAGCAGCTTGGTGCGCCATCTACGTACGCACACCGGCGAGAAGCCATTCCAATGCCGAATATGCATG
CGCAACTTCAGTAGGGGCGACAACCTGAACCGCCACCTAAAAACCCACCTGAGGGGATCCTCTGCACAGT
AGTAACTAGAGACTAGAAAAAGGCCGACAAGTCCCGCTCCGCTGAAGATCCTGGCGTAATAGCGAAGAGG
CCCGCACCGATCGCCCTTCCCAACAGTTGCGCAGCCTGAATGGCGAATGGG
[124 nt withheld, positions 472-595]
C
[91 nt withheld, positions 597-687]
A
[49 nt withheld, positions 689-737]
CCTTTGACGTTNGAGTCCACGTTCTTT
[37 nt withheld, positions 765-801]
ACCCTATCTCGGTCTATTCTTTTGATTTATAA
