[The description below was written by a language model from this plasmid's Addgene catalogue record.]
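Description:
hnf1a_R (OZ522) is a low-copy, kanamycin-selected bacterial plasmid built on the 5.5 kb MG414 backbone. It carries a roughly 270 bp engineered zinc finger array produced by the OPEN (Oligomerized Pool Engineering) selection method. The array is designed to bind a 9 bp half-site within the zebrafish gene hnf1a (HNF1 homeobox a). The plasmid contains only the coding sequence for the DNA-binding fingers and no hnf1a sequence. The insert sits between XbaI and BamHI sites, both preserved, so it can be excised as a cassette. The record notes that the plasmid must be kept in a host carrying the lacIq repressor allele, which suggests that the array is expressed under lac-type control. However, the promoter, origin of replication and any fusion partners in MG414 are not stated, and no feature table is provided.

The construct is a source of the "right" half of a zinc finger nuclease pair and is not a finished genome-editing reagent. To make a working nuclease, the array must be subcloned into a ZFN expression vector that supplies the FokI cleavage domain. It must then be used with the complementary left-half array, hnf1a_L (OZ521), so that the two FokI monomers dimerise across the target and cut it, allowing targeted mutations to be introduced into zebrafish hnf1a. The array's binding to its intended half-site was confirmed in a bacterial two-hybrid assay, where it gave about 7.3-fold reporter activation. According to the depositor, it had not been tested as a nuclease for its ability to induce mutations at the endogenous locus.
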