Addgene plasmid #27197: hnf1a_R (OZ522)
Depositing lab: Keith Joung. Depositing organization: Massachusetts General Hospital. Publication: Rapid "open-source" engineering of customized zinc-finger nucleases for highly efficient gene modification. Maeder ML, Thibodeau-Beganny S, Osiak A, Wright DA, Anthony RM, Eichtinger M, Jiang T, Foley JE, Winfrey RJ, Townsend JA, Unger-Wallace E, Sander JD, Muller-Lerch F, Fu F, Pearlberg J, Goebel C, Dassie JP, Pruett-Miller SM, Porteus MH, Sgroi DC, Iafrate AJ, Dobbs D, McCray PB, Cathomen T, Voytas DF, Joung JK. Mol Cell. 2008 Jul 25. 31(2):294-301. 10.1016/j.molcel.2008.06.016 PubMed 18657511.
Backbone
  Vector backbone: MG414
  Backbone size w/o insert (bp): 5493
  Vector type: Zebrafish Targeting
Growth in bacteria
  Bacterial resistance: Kanamycin, 50 μg/mL
  Growth temperature: 37°C
  Growth strain: XL1 Blue
  Growth instructions: Requires a bacterial strain such as XL1 Blue, that expresses the lacIq allele of lac repressor
  Copy number: Low Copy
Gene/Insert
  Gene/Insert name: Zinc finger array targeting hnf1a (alt names: HNF1 homeobox a; OZ522)
  Species: D. rerio (zebrafish)
  Insert size (bp): 270
  GenBank ID: ENSDARG00000009470
  Entrez Gene: hnf1a (a.k.a. tcf1, hnf1-a, xx:af244934-22s)
  Cloning method: Restriction Enzyme; 5′ cloning site XbaI (not destroyed); 3′ cloning site BamHI (not destroyed)
  Sequencing primers: 5′ OK.61 GGGTAGTACGATGACGGAACCTGTC
Terms and licenses: Academic/Nonprofit Terms; Industry Terms: Not Available to Industry
Depositor comments: This plasmid encodes a zinc finger array targeting half of a target sequence in the zebrafish gene hnf1a (see below). Please note that this plasmid does NOT contain the hnf1a sequence. Users must order the complementary plasmid hnf1a_L (OZ521) [Addgene plasmid 27196] in order to create a zinc finger nuclease (ZFN) pair to introduce targeted mutations into this specific zebrafish gene. Users will also need to clone the zinc finger (ZF) insert of this plasmid into a zinc finger nuclease (ZFN) vector to express a FOKI fusion product. Examples of possible ZFN expression vectors that can be used are: pST1374 (Addgene plasmid 13426), pMLM290 (Addgene plasmid 21872), pMLM292 (Addgene plasmid 21873), pMLM800 (Addgene plasmid 27202) and pMLM802 (Addgene plasmid 27203). This zinc finger array was tested for binding activity to the sequence 5'-GAGGTAGTG-3' in a bacterial two hybrid assay, and resulted in 7.30 fold activation. However, this array has not yet been tested for activity as a zinc finger nuclease (i.e. for its ability to induce mutations at the intended locus). Scientists using this zinc finger array in a publication should notify and acknowledge NIH grant number R01 GM088040 in the publication. Other Articles: "Oligomerized pool engineering (OPEN): an 'open-source' protocol for making customized zinc-finger arrays." Maeder ML et al. (Nat Protoc. 2009 Sept 17. 4(10):1471-1501. Pubmed ID: 19798082 "Targeted mutagenesis in zebrafish using customized zinc-finger nucleases." Foley JE et al. (Nat Protoc. 2009 Dec 3. 4(12):1855-1867. Pubmed ID: 20010934
How to cite: hnf1a_R (OZ522) was a gift from Keith Joung (Addgene plasmid # 27197 ; http://n2t.net/addgene:27197 ; RRID:Addgene_27197)
